>Addgene plasmid #54406 | LI A-B 35S c2 | depositor full sequence | sequence record 84626 | Full Sequence
GTTAGGCCACCACTTCAAGAACTCTGTAGCACCGCCTACATACCTCGCTCTGCTAATCCTGTTACCAGTG
GCTGCTGCCAGTGGCGATAAGTCGTGTCTTACCGGGTTGGACTCAAGACGATAGTTACCGGATAAGGCGC
AGCGGTCGGGCTGAACGGGGGGTTCGTGCACACAGCCCAGCTTGGAGCGAACGACCTACACCGAACTGAG
ATACCTACAGCGTGAGCTATGAGAAAGCGCCACGCTTCCCGAAGGGAGAAAGGCGGACAGGTATCCGGTA
AGCGGCAGGGTCGGAACAGGAGAGCGCACGAGGGAGCTTCCAGGGGGAAACGCCTGGTATCTTTATAGTC
CTGTCGGGTTTCGCCACCTCTGACTTGAGCGTCGATTTTTGTGATGCTCGTCAGGGGGGCGGAGCCTATG
GAAAAACGCCAGCAACGCGGCCTTTTTACGGTTCCTGGCCTTTTGCTGGCCTTTTGCTCACATGTTCTTT
CCTGCGTTATCCCCTGATTCTGTGGATAACCGTATTACCGCCTTTGAGTGAGCTGATACCGCTCGCCGCA
GCCGAACGACCGAGCGCAGCGAGTCAGTGAGCGAGGAAGCGGAAGAGCGCCCAATACGCAAACCGCCTCT
CCCCGCGCGTTGGCCGATTCATTAATGCAGCTGGCACGACAGGTTTCCCGACTGGAAAGCGGGCAGTGAG
CGCAACGCAATTAATGTGAGTTAGCTCACTCATTAGGCACCCCAGGCTTTACACTTTATGCTTCCGGCTC
GTATGTTGTGTGGAATTGTGAGCGGATAACAATTTCACACAGGAAACAGCTATGACCATGATTACGCCAA
GCTTGCATGCAGGCCTCTGCAGTCGACGGGCCCGGGATCCGATGGGGTCTCTGCGGAGATTAGCCTTTTC
AATTTCAGAAAGAATGCTAACCCACAGATGGTTAGAGAGGCTTACGCAGCACGACTCATCAAGACGATCT
ACCCGAGCAATAATCTCCAGGAAATCAAATACCTTCCCAAGAAGGTTAAAGATGCAGTCAAAAGATTCAG
GACTAACTGCATCAAGAACACAGAGAAAGATATATTTCTCAAGATCAGAAGTACTATTCCAGTATGGACG
ATTCAAGGCTTGCTTCACAAACCAAGGCAAGTAATAGAGATTGGAGTCTCTAAAAAGGTAGTTCCCACTG
AATCAAAGGCCATGGAGTCAAAGATTCAAATAGAGGACCTAACAGAACTCGCCGTAAAGACTGGCGAACA
GTTCATACAGAGTCTCTTACGACTCAATGACAAGAAGAAAATCTTCGTCAACATGGTGGAGCACGACACA
CTTGTCTACTCCAAAAATATCAAAGATACAGTCTCAGAAGAGCAAAGGGCAATTGAGACTTTTCAACAAA
GGGTAATATCCGGAAACCTCCTCGGATTCCATTGCCCAGCTATCTGTCACTTTATTGTGAAGATAGTGGA
AAAGGAAGGTGGCTCCTACAAATGCCATCATTGCGATAAAGGAAAGGCCATCGTTGAAGATGCCTCTGCC
GACAGTGGTCCCAAAGATGGACCCCCACCCACGAGGAGCATCGTGGAAAAAGAACACGTTCCAACCACGA
CTTCAAAGCAAGTGGATTGATGTGATATCTCCACTGACGTAAGGGATGACGCACAATCCCACTATCCTTC
GCAAGACCCTTCCTCTATATAAGGAAGTTCATTTCATTTGGAGAGAACACGTCTGTGAGACCCCATCTAG
ATGCATTCGCGAGGTACCGAGCTCGAATTCACTGGCCGTCGTTTTACAACGTCGTGACTGGGAAAACCCT
GGCGTTACCCAACTTAATCGCCTTGCAGCACATCCCCCTTTCGCCAGCTGGCGTAATAGCGAAGAGGCCC
GCACCGATCGCCCTTCCCAACAGTTGCGCAGCCTGAATGGCGAATGGCGCCTGATGCGGTATTTTCTCCT
TACGCATCTGTGCGGTATTTCACACCGCATATGGTGCACTCTCAGTACAATCTGCTCTGATGCCGCATAG
TTAAGCCAGCCCCGACACCCGCCAACACCCGCTGACGCGCCCTGACGGGCTTGTCTGCTCCCGGCATCCG
CTTACAGACAAGCTGTGACCTTCTCCGGGAGCTGCATGTGTCAGAGGTTTTCACCGTCATCACCGAAACG
CGCGAGACAAAAGGGCCTCGTGATACGCCTATTTTTATAGGTTAATGTCATGAGCGGCGTTGTGACAATT
TACCGAACAACTCCGCGGCCGGGAAGCCGATCTCGGCTTGAACGAATTGTTAGGTGGCGGTACTTGGGTC
GATATCAAAGTGCATCACTTCTTCCCGTATGCCCAACTTTGTATAGAGAGCCACTGCGGGATCGTCACCG
TAATCTGCTTGCACGTAGATCACATAAGCACCAAGCGCGTTGGCCTCATGCTTGAGGAGATTGATGAGCG
CGGTGGCAATGCCCTGCCTCCGGTGCTCGCCGGAGACTGCGAGATCATAGATATAGATCTCACTACGCGG
CTGCTCAAACCTGGGCAGAACGTAAGCCGCGAGAGCGCCAACAACCGCTTCTTGGTCGAAGGCAGCAAGC
GCGATGAATGTCTTACTACGGAGCAAGTTCCCGAGGTAATCGGAGTCCGGCTGATGTTGGGAGTAGGTGG
CTACGTCGCCGAACTCACGACCGAAAAGATCAAGAGCAGCCCGCATGGATTTGACTTGGTCAGGGCCGAG
CCTACATGTGCGAATGATGCCCATACTTGAGCCACCTAACTTTGTTTTAGGGCGACTGCCCTGCTGCGTA
ACATCGTTGCTGCTGCGTAACATCGTTGCTGCTCCATAACATCAAACATCGACCCACGGCGTAACGCGCT
TGCTGCTTGGATGCCCGAGGCATAGACTGTACAAAAAAACAGTCATAACAAGCCATGAAAACCGCCACTG
CGCCGTTACCACCGCTGCGTTCGGTCAAGGTTCTGGACCAGTTGCGTGAGCGCATACGCTACTTGCATTA
CAGTTTACGAACCGAACAGGCTTATGTCAACTGGGTTCGTGCCTTCATCCGTTTCCACGGTGTGCGCCTC
ATGACCAAAATCCCTTAACGTGAGTTTTCGTTCCACTGAGCGTCAGACCCCGTAGAAAAGATCAAAGGAT
CTTCTTGAGATCCTTTTTTTCTGCGCGTAATCTGCTGCTTGCAAACAAAAAAACCACCGCTACCAGCGGT
GGTTTGTTTGCCGGATCAAGAGCTACCAACTCTTTTTCCGAAGGTAACTGGCTTCAGCAGAGCGCAGATA
CCAAATACTGTTCTTCTAGTGTAGCCGTA
Features (pLannotate 1.2.2; 11 found; start..end, strand, type, name):
    607..699     +  CDS            lacI (fragment): lac repressor; lacI; The lac repressor binds to the lac operator to inhibit transcription in E. coli. This inhibition can be relieved by adding lactose or isopropyl-β-D-thiogalactopyranoside (IPTG).
    712..733     +  protein_bind   CAP binding site: CAP binding activates transcription in the presence of cAMP. E. coli catabolite activator protein
    748..778     +  promoter       lac promoter: promoter for the E. coli lac operon
    786..802     +  protein_bind   lac operator: The lac repressor binds to the lac operator to inhibit transcription in E. coli. This inhibition can be relieved by adding lactose or isopropyl-β-D-thiogalactopyranoside (IPTG). lac repressor encoded by lacI
   1384..1725    +  promoter       CaMV 35S promoter: strong constitutive promoter from cauliflower mosaic virus
   1777..1934    +  CDS            lacZα (fragment): LacZα fragment of β-galactosidase; lacZ fragment
   1940..2039    -  misc_feature   bom (fragment): basis of mobility region from pBR322
   2141..2176    -  CDS            rop (fragment): Rop protein, which maintains plasmids at low copy number; rop
   2293..2823    -  CDS            aacC1: AACC1_PSEAI - Experimental evidence at protein level: Swiss-Prot protein existence level 1. Responsible for gentamicin resistance and has a limited substrate range. From Pseudomonas aeruginosa.
   3012..3040    -  promoter       Pc promoter: intI1 (promoter lies within the coding sequence); class 1 integron promoter
   3155..424     +  rep_origin     ori (across the origin): high-copy-number ColE1/pMB1/pBR322/pUC origin of replication
