[The description below was written by a language model from this plasmid's Addgene catalogue record and pLannotate feature annotations shown in this document.]
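Description:
LI A-B 35S c2 is a small (about 3.3 kb) bacterial cloning vector that carries the cauliflower mosaic virus 35S promoter as a reusable part in a modular plasmid assembly kit for plant work. That kit was built for multigene expression, gene silencing and silencing rescue. The backbone is pUC57(Gent), a gentamicin-resistant derivative of pUC57. It replicates in E. coli from a high-copy ColE1/pUC-type origin. Selection relies on the aacC1 aminoglycoside acetyltransferase gene, which sits downstream of a class 1 integron Pc promoter. Short remnants of bom, rop and lacI are also annotated. These are backbone leftovers rather than functional elements.

The payload sits within the pUC lacZα region. The CAP binding site, lac promoter and lac operator lie upstream, and a fragment of lacZα lies downstream, so the insert interrupts the former cloning region and can be read with standard M13 forward and reverse primers. The annotated CaMV 35S promoter, a strong constitutive promoter widely used to drive transgenes in plants, accounts for roughly 340 bp of this interval. Several hundred bases between the lac operator and the promoter carry no annotation, and the record does not say what they contain.

The name suggests a level I ("LI") module occupying an "A-B" position in the assembly scheme, but the record does not describe the flanking assembly sites or overhangs, and the cloning method is listed as unknown. The plasmid has no plant selection marker, T-DNA borders or coding sequence. It therefore serves as a promoter donor to be combined with other modules into higher-level plant expression constructs, not as a vector for direct plant transformation.
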