Addgene plasmid #54406: LI A-B 35S c2
Depositing lab: Martin Parniske. Depositing organization: Ludwig-Maximilians-Universitaet Muenchen (LMU). Publication: A modular plasmid assembly kit for multigene expression, gene silencing and silencing rescue in plants. Binder A, Lambert J, Morbitzer R, Popp C, Ott T, Lahaye T, Parniske M. PLoS One. 2014 Feb 13;9(2):e88218. doi: 10.1371/journal.pone.0088218. eCollection 2014. PubMed 24551083.
Backbone
  Vector backbone: pUC57(Gent)
  Backbone manufacturer: Parniske lab
  Vector type: cloning vector
Growth in bacteria
  Bacterial resistance: Gentamicin, 10 μg/mL
  Growth temperature: 37°C
  Growth strain: DH5alpha
  Copy number: High Copy
Gene/Insert
  Gene/Insert name: cauliflower mosaic virus 35S promoter
  Cloning method: Unknown
  Sequencing primers: 5′ M13-F20; 3′ M13Rev
Terms and licenses: Academic/Nonprofit Terms; Industry Terms: Not Available to Industry
How to cite: LI A-B 35S c2 was a gift from Martin Parniske (Addgene plasmid # 54406 ; http://n2t.net/addgene:54406 ; RRID:Addgene_54406)
