>Addgene plasmid #54406 | LI A-B 35S c2 | addgene partial sequence | sequence record 87604 | M13pUC-Fwd 5'-CCCAGTCACGACGTTGTAAAACG-3'
CTCGCGAATGCATCTAGATGGGGTCTCACAGACGTGTTCTCTCCAAATGAAATGAACTTCCTTATATAGA
GGAAGGGTCTTGCGAAGGATAGTGGGATTGTGCGTCATCCCTTACGTCAGTGGAGATATCACATCAATCC
ACTTGCTTTGAAGTCGTGGTTGGAACGTGTTCTTTTTCCACGATGCTCCTCGTGGGTGGGGGTCCATCTT
TGGGACCACTGTCGGCAGAGGCATCTTCAACGATGGCCTTTCCTTTATCGCAATGATGGCATTTGTAGGA
GCCACCTTCCTTTTCCACTATCTTCACAATAAAGTGACAGATAGCTGGGCAATGGAATCCGAGGAGGTTT
CCGGATATTACCCTTTGTTGAAAAGTCTCAATTGCCCTTTGCTCTTCTGAGACTGTATCTTTGATATTTT
TGGAGTAGACAAGTGTGTCGTGCTCCACCATGTTGACGAAGATTTTCTTCTTGTCATTGAGTCGTAAGAG
ACTCTGTATGAACTGTTCGCCAGTCTTTACGGCGAGTTCTGTTAGGTCCTCTATTTGAATCTTTGACTCC
ATGGCCTTTGATTCAGTGGGAACTACCTTTTTAGAGACTCCAATCTCTATTACTTGCCTTGGTTTGTGAA
GCAAGCCTTGAATCGTCCATACTGGAATAGTACTTCTGATCTTGAGAAATATATCTTTCTCTGTGTTCTT
GATGCAGTTAGTCCTGAATCTTTTGACTGCATCTTTAACCTTCTTGGGAAGGTATTTGATTTCCTGGAGA
