>Addgene plasmid #54406 | LI A-B 35S c2 | addgene partial sequence | sequence record 87605 | M13pUC-Rev 5'-AGCGGATAACAATTTCACACAGG-3'
AGCTTGCATGCAGGCCTCTGCAGTCGACGGGCCCGGGATCCGATGGGGTCTCTGCGGAGATTAGCCTTTT
CAATTTCAGAAAGAATGCTAACCCACAGATGGTTAGAGAGGCTTACGCAGCACGACTCATCAAGACGATC
TACCCGAGCAATAATCTCCAGGAAATCAAATACCTTCCCAAGAAGGTTAAAGATGCAGTCAAAAGATTCA
GGACTAACTGCATCAAGAACACAGAGAAAGATATATTTCTCAAGATCAGAAGTACTATTCCAGTATGGAC
GATTCAAGGCTTGCTTCACAAACCAAGGCAAGTAATAGAGATTGGAGTCTCTAAAAAGGTAGTTCCCACT
GAATCAAAGGCCATGGAGTCAAAGATTCAAATAGAGGACCTAACAGAACTCGCCGTAAAGACTGGCGAAC
AGTTCATACAGAGTCTCTTACGACTCAATGACAAGAAGAAAATCTTCGTCAACATGGTGGAGCACGACAC
ACTTGTCTACTCCAAAAATATCAAAGATACAGTCTCAGAAGAGCAAAGGGCAATTGAGACTTTTCAACAA
AGGGTAATATCCGGAAACCTCCTCGGATTCCATTGCCCAGCTATCTGTCACTTTATTGTGAAGATAGTGG
AAAAGGAAGGTGGCTCCTACAAATGCCATCATTGCGATAAAGGAAAGGCCATCGTTGAAGATGCCTCTGC
CGACAGTGGTCCCAAAGATGGACCCCCACCCACGAGGAGCATCGTGGAAAAAGAACACGTTCCAACCACG
ACTTCAAAGCAAGTGGATTGATGTGATATCTCCACTGACGTAAGGGATGACGCACAATCCCACTATCCTT
CGCAAGACCCTTCCTCTATATAAGGAAGTTCATTTCATTTGGAGAGAACACGTCTGTGAGACCCCATCTA
GATGCATTCGCGAGGTACCGAGCTCGAATTCACTGGCCGTCGTTTTACA
